>Addgene plasmid #26203 | pRK7 IKK2/IKKb | addgene partial sequence | sequence record 36558 | SP6 5'-ATTTAGGTGACACTATAG-3'
TNNTTTCTTCAAGGTGTCACTTCCCAGGGTCCAACTGCACCTCGGTTCTATCGATTGAATTCCCCGGGGA
ATCCTCTAGCGGGCCCCCCCTCGAGTTTTTTTGTTTTCAGGGGGGTGTCATAGCCCCGGGTTTGGCCGCC
CCAGCCCCGCCTTCCCCGCCCCGGGGAGCCCGCCCCCTGCCCCGCGTCCCTGCCGACAGAGTTAGCACGA
CATCAGTATGAGCTGGTCACCTTCCCTGACAACGCAGACATGTGGGGCCTGGGAAATGAAAGAGCGCCTT
GGGACAGGGGGATTTGGAAATGTCATCCGATGGCACAATCAGGAAACAGGTGAGCAGATTGCCATCAAGC
AGTGCCGGCAGGAGCTCAGCCCCCGGAACCGAGAGCGGTGGTGCCTGGAGATCCAGATCATGAGAAGGCT
GACCCACCCCAATGTGGTGGCTGCCCGAGATGTCCCTGAGGGGATGCAGAACTTGGCGCCCAATGACCTG
CCCCTGCTGGCCATGGAGTACTGCCAAGGAGGAGATCTCCGGAAGTACCTGAACCAGTTTGAGAACTGCT
GTGGTCTGCGGGAAGGTGCCATCCTCACCTTGCTGAGTGACATTGCCTCTGCGCTTAGATACCTTCATGA
AAACAGAATCATCCATCGGGATCTAAAGCCAGAAAACATCGTCCTGCAGCAAGGAGAACAGAGGTTAATA
CACAAAATTATTGACCTAGGATATGCCAAGGAGCTGGATCAGGGCAGTCTTTGCACATCATTCGTGGGGA
CCCTGCAGTACCTGGCCCCAGAGCTACTGGAGCAGCAGAAGTACACAGTGACCGTCGACTACTGGAGCTT
CGGCACCCTGGCCTTTGAGTGCATCACGGGCTTCC
