[The description below was written by a language model from this plasmid's Addgene catalogue record.]
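Description:
pRK7 IKK2/IKKb is a mammalian expression plasmid carrying the human IKBKB coding sequence, which encodes I-kappa-B kinase beta (also known as IKK2 or IKK-beta). The insert, about 2.3 kb, sits in the roughly 4.7 kb pRK7 backbone and was introduced by restriction cloning between an EcoRI site at the 5′ end and an MscI site at the 3′ end; the record does not say whether either site survived cloning. A Flag epitope supplied by the backbone is fused to the C terminus of the kinase, so the expressed protein can be detected or immunoprecipitated with anti-Flag antibodies. The plasmid is propagated in E. coli under ampicillin selection, and its copy number is listed as unknown. No mammalian selection marker is recorded.

The catalogue entry does not name the promoter driving expression, the polyadenylation signal or the bacterial origin of replication, and no feature table is provided, so these elements cannot be confirmed here. An SP6 primer is listed for sequencing from the 5′ side, indicating that an SP6 promoter site lies upstream of the insert.

IKK-beta is a catalytic subunit of the IκB kinase complex, which phosphorylates IκB inhibitors and thereby activates canonical NF-κB signalling. The plasmid is associated with a study of the IKK-related kinases IKK-epsilon and TBK1 in the IRF3 signalling pathway. The record does not state its specific role there, but a construct of this kind is suited to transient overexpression of tagged IKK-beta in cultured mammalian cells for signalling, reporter or interaction assays.
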