Addgene plasmid #26203: pRK7 IKK2/IKKb
Depositing lab: Tom Maniatis. Publication: IKKepsilon and TBK1 are essential components of the IRF3 signaling pathway. Fitzgerald KA, McWhirter SM, Faia KL, Rowe DC, Latz E, Golenbock DT, Coyle AJ, Liao SM, Maniatis T. Nat Immunol. 2003 May;4(5):491-6. 10.1038/ni921 PubMed 12692549.
Backbone
  Vector backbone: pRK7
  Backbone size w/o insert (bp): 4700
  Vector type: Mammalian Expression
Growth in bacteria
  Bacterial resistance: Ampicillin, 100 μg/mL
  Growth temperature: 37°C
  Growth strain: DH5alpha
  Copy number: Unknown
Gene/Insert
  Gene/Insert name: I-kappa-B kinase beta (alt names: Ikbkb; IKKb; IKK2)
  Species: H. sapiens (human)
  Insert size (bp): 2300
  GenBank ID: NP_001547
  Entrez Gene: IKBKB (a.k.a. IKK-2, IKK-beta, IKK2, IKKB, IMD15, IMD15A, IMD15B, NFKBIKB)
  Tag / fusion protein: Flag (C terminal on backbone)
  Cloning method: Restriction Enzyme; 5′ cloning site EcoR1 (unknown if destroyed); 3′ cloning site MscI (unknown if destroyed)
  Sequencing primers: 5′ SP6
Terms and licenses: Academic/Nonprofit Terms; Industry Terms: Not Available to Industry
How to cite: pRK7 IKK2/IKKb was a gift from Tom Maniatis (Addgene plasmid # 26203 ; http://n2t.net/addgene:26203 ; RRID:Addgene_26203)
